>Addgene plasmid #178671 | A1-LCD-10R+10K | addgene full sequence | sequence record 356161 | Addgene NGS Result
TAATGGTTTCTTAGACGTCAGGTGGCACTTTTCGGGGAAATGTGCGCGGAACCCCTATTTGTTTATTTTT
CTAAATACATTCAAATATGTATCCGCTCATGAGACAATAACCCTGATAAATGCTTCAATAATATTGAAAA
AGGAAGAGTATGAGTATTCAACATTTCCGTGTCGCCCTTATTCCCTTTTTTGCGGCATTTTGCCTTCCTG
TTTTTGCTCACCCAGAAACGCTGGTGAAAGTAAAAGATGCTGAAGATCAGTTGGGTGCACGAGTGGGTTA
CATCGAACTGGATCTCAACAGCGGTAAGATCCTTGAGAGTTTTCGCCCCGAAGAACGTTTTCCAATGATG
AGCACTTTTAAAGTTCTGCTATGTGGCGCGGTATTATCCCGTGTTGACGCCGGGCAAGAGCAACTCGGTC
GCCGCATACACTATTCTCAGAATGACTTGGTTGAGTACTCACCAGTCACAGAAAAGCATCTTACGGATGG
CATGACAGTAAGAGAATTATGCAGTGCTGCCATAACCATGAGTGATAACACTGCGGCCAACTTACTTCTG
ACAACGATCGGAGGACCGAAGGAGCTAACCGCTTTTTTGCACAACATGGGGGATCATGTAACTCGCCTTG
ATCGTTGGGAACCGGAGCTGAATGAAGCCATACCAAACGACGAGCGTGACACCACGATGCCTGCAGCAAT
GGCAACAACGTTGCGCAAACTATTAACTGGCGAACTACTTACTCTAGCTTCCCGGCAACAATTAATAGAC
TGGATGGAGGCGGATAAAGTTGCAGGACCACTTCTGCGCTCGGCCCTTCCGGCTGGCTGGTTTATTGCTG
ATAAATCTGGAGCCGGTGAGCGTGGGTCTCGCGGTATCATTGCAGCACTGGGGCCAGATGGTAAGCCCTC
CCGTATCGTAGTTATCTACACGACGGGGAGTCAGGCAACTATGGATGAACGAAATAGACAGATCGCTGAG
ATAGGTGCCTCACTGATTAAGCATTGGTAACTGTCAGACCAAGTTTACTCATATATACTTTAGATTGATT
TAAAACTTCATTTTTAATTTAAAAGGATCTAGGTGAAGATCCTTTTTGATAATCTCATGACCAAAATCCC
TTAACGTGAGTTTTCGTTCCACTGAGCGTCAGACCCCGTAGAAAAGATCAAAGGATCTTCTTGAGATCCT
TTTTTTCTGCGCGTAATCTGCTGCTTGCAAACAAAAAAACCACCGCTACCAGCGGTGGTTTGTTTGCCGG
ATCAAGAGCTACCAACTCTTTTTCCGAAGGTAACTGGCTTCAGCAGAGCGCAGATACCAAATACTGTCCT
TCTAGTGTAGCCGTAGTTAGGCCACCACTTCAAGAACTCTGTAGCACCGCCTACATACCTCGCTCTGCTA
ATCCTGTTACCAGTGGCTGCTGCCAGTGGCGATAAGTCGTGTCTTACCGGGTTGGACTCAAGACGATAGT
TACCGGATAAGGCGCAGCGGTCGGGCTGAACGGGGGGTTCGTGCACACAGCCCAGCTTGGAGCGAACGAC
CTACACCGAACTGAGATACCTACAGCGTGAGCTATGAGAAAGCGCCACGCTTCCCGAAGGGAGAAAGGCG
GACAGGTATCCGGTAAGCGGCAGGGTCGGAACAGGAGAGCGCACGAGGGAGCTTCCAGGGGGAAACGCCT
GGTATCTTTATAGTCCTGTCGGGTTTCGCCACCTCTGACTTGAGCGTCGATTTTTGTGATGCTCGTCAGG
GGGGCGGAGCCTATGGAAAAACGCCAGCAACGCGGCCTTTTTACGGTTCCTGGCCTTTTGCTGGCCTTTT
GCTCACATGTTCTTTCCTGCGTTATCCCCTGATTCTGTGGATAACCGTATTACCGCCTTTGAGTGAGCTG
ATACCGCTCGCCGCAGCCGAACGACCGAGCGCAGCGAGTCAGTGAGCGAGGAAGCGGAAGAGCGCCTGAT
GCGGTATTTTCTCCTTACGCATCTGTGCGGTATTTCACACCGCAATGGTGCACTCTCAGTACAATCTGCT
CTGATGCCGCATAGTTAAGCCAGTATACACTCCGCTATCGCTACGTGACTGGGTCATGGCTGCGCCCCGA
CACCCGCCAACACCCGCTGACGCGCCCTGACGGGCTTGTCTGCTCCCGGCATCCGCTTACAGACAAGCTG
TGACCGTCTCCGGGAGCTGCATGTGTCAGAGGTTTTCACCGTCATCACCGAAACGCGCGAGGCAGCTGCG
GTAAAGCTCATCAGCGTGGTCGTGAAGCGATTCACAGATGTCTGCCTGTTCATCCGCGTCCAGCTCGTTG
AGTTTCTCCAGAAGCGTTAATGTCTGGCTTCTGATAAAGCGGGCCATGTTAAGGGCGGTTTTTTCCTGTT
TGGTCACTGATGCCTCCGTGTAAGGGGGATTTCTGTTCATGGGGGTAATGATACCGATGAAACGAGAGAG
GATGCTCACGATACGGGTTACTGATGATGAACATGCCCGGTTACTGGAACGTTGTGAGGGTAAACAACTG
GCGGTATGGATGCGGCGGGACCAGAGAAAAATCACTCAGGGTCAATGCCAGCGCTTCGTTAATACAGATG
TAGGTGTTCCACAGGGTAGCCAGCAGCATCCTGCGATGCAGATCCGGAACATAATGGTGCAGGGCGCTGA
CTTCCGCGTTTCCAGACTTTACGAAACACGGAAACCGAAGACCATTCATGTTGTTGCTCAGGTCGCAGAC
GTTTTGCAGCAGCAGTCGCTTCACGTTCGCTCGCGTATCGGTGATTCATTCTGCTAACCAGTAAGGCAAC
CCCGCCAGCCTAGCCGGGTCCTCAACGACAGGAGCACGATCATGCGCACCCGTGGCCAGGACCCAACGCT
GCCCGAGATGCGCCGCGTGCGGCTGCTGGAGATGGCGGACGCGATGGATATGTTCTGCCAAGGGTTGGTT
TGCGCATTCACAGTTCTCCGCAAGAATTGATTGGCTCCAATTCTTGGAGTGGTGAATCCGTTAGCGAGGT
GCCGCCGGCTTCCATTCAGGTCGAGGTGGCCCGGCTCCATGCACCGCGACGCAACGCGGGGAGGCAGACA
AGGTATAGGGCGGCGCCTACAATCCATGCCAACCCGTTCCATGTGCTCGCCGAGGCGGCATAAATCGCCG
TGACGATCAGCGGTCCAATGATCGAAGTTAGGCTGGTAAGAGCCGCGAGCGATCCTTGAAGCTGTCCCTG
ATGGTCGTCATCTACCTGCCTGGACAGCATGGCCTGCAACGCGGGCATCCCGATGCCGCCGGAAGCGAGA
AGAATCATAATGGGGAAGGCCATCCAGCCTCGCGTCGCGAACGCCAGCAAGACGTAGCCCAGCGCGTCGG
CCGCCATGCCGGCGATAATGGCCTGCTTCTCGCCGAAACGTTTGGTGGCGGGACCAGTGACGAAGGCTTG
AGCGAGGGCGTGCAAGATTCCGAATACCGCAAGCGACAGGCCGATCATCGTCGCGCTCCAGCGAAAGCGG
TCCTCGCCGAAAATGACCCAGAGCGCTGCCGGCACCTGTCCTACGAGTTGCATGATAAAGAAGACAGTCA
TAAGTGCGGCGACGATAGTCATGCCCCGCGCCCACCGGAAGGAGCTGACTGGGTTGAAGGCTCTCAAGGG
CATCGGTCGATCGACGCTCTCCCTTATGCGACTCCTGCATTAGGAAGCAGCCCAGTAGTAGGTTGAGGCC
GTTGAGCACCGCCGCCGCAAGGAATGGTGCATGCAAGGAGATGGCGCCCAACAGTCCCCCGGCCACGGGG
CCTGCCACCATACCCACGCCGAAACAAGCGCTCATGAGCCCGAAGTGGCGAGCCCGATCTTCCCCATCGG
TGATGTCGGCGATATAGGCGCCAGCAACCGCACCTGTGGCGCCGGTGATGCCGGCCACGATGCGTCCGGC
GTAGAGGATCGAGATCTCGATCCCGCGAAATTAATACGACTCACTATAGGGAGACCACAACGGTTTCCCT
CTAGAAATAATTTTGTTTAACTTTAAGAAGGAGATATACATATGTCGTACTACCATCACCATCACCATCA
CCTCGAATCAACAAGTTTGTACAAAAAAGCAGGCTTCGAAAACCTGTATTTTCAGGGCAGCATGGCCAGC
GCCAGCAGCAGCCAGAAGGGCAAGTCTGGCAGCGGCAATTTCGGCGGAGGAAAGGGCGGAGGCTTCGGCG
GCAACGACAACTTTGGCAAGGGCGGCAACTTCAGCGGCAAGGGGGGCTTTGGAGGCAGCAAAGGCGGAGG
CGGATATGGCGGATCTGGCGACGGCTACAACGGCTTCGGCAACGATGGCTCCAACTTCGGAGGCGGCGGA
AGCTACAATGATTTCGGCAACTACAACAACCAGAGCAGCAACTTCGGCCCCATGAAGGGGGGAAACTTTG
GCGGCAAGAGCAGCGGAGGATCTGGGGGAGGCGGCCAGTACTTCGCCAAGCCCAAAAACCAGGGCGGCTA
CGGCGGCAGCAGCTCCTCTAGCTCTTACGGCTCCGGCAAGAAGTTCTAAGACCCAGCTTTCTTGTACAAA
GTGGTTGATTCGAGGCTGCTAACAAAGCCCGAAAGGAAGCTGAGTTGGCTGCTGCCACCGCTGAGCAATA
ACTAGCATAACCCCTTGGGGCCTCTAAACGGGTCTTGAGGGGTTTTTTGCTGAAAGGAGGAACTATATCC
GGATATCCACAGGACGGGTGTGGTCGCCATGATCGCGTAGTCGATAGTGGCTCCAAGTAGCGAAGCGAGC
AGGACTGGGCGGCGGCCAAAGCGGTCGGACAGTGCTCCGAGAACGGGTGCGCATAGAAATTGCATCAACG
CATATAGCGCTAGCAGCACGCCATAGTGACTGGCGATGCTGTCGGAATGGACGATATCCCGCAAGAGGCC
CGGCAGTACCGGCATAACCAAGCCTATGCCTACAGCATCCAGGGTGACGGTGCCGAGGATGACGATGAGC
GCATTGTTAGATTTCATACACGGTGCCTGACTGCGTTAGCAATTTAACTGTGATAAACTACCGCATTAAA
GCTTATCGATGATAAGCTGTCAAACATGAGAATTCTTGAAGACGAAAGGGCCTCGTGATACGCCTATTTT
TATAGGTTAATGTCATGATAA
Features (pLannotate 1.2.2; 18 found; start..end, strand, type, name):
     45..149     +  promoter       AmpR promoter: bla
    150..1010    +  CDS            AmpR: β-lactamase; bla; confers resistance to ampicillin, carbenicillin, and related antibiotics
   1181..1769    +  rep_origin     ori: high-copy-number ColE1/pMB1/pBR322/pUC origin of replication
   1955..2094    -  misc_feature   bom: basis of mobility region from pBR322
   2196..2387    -  CDS            rop: Rop protein, which maintains plasmids at low copy number; rop
   2404..2784    +  CDS            YPB1_ECOLX: Protein predicted: Swiss-Prot protein existence level 4. From Escherichia coli.
   3026..3930    -  CDS            TcR (fragment): tetracycline efflux protein; tet; confers resistance to tetracycline
   3952..3970    +  promoter       T7 promoter: promoter for bacteriophage T7 RNA polymerase
   4002..4024    +  RBS            RBS: efficient ribosome binding site from bacteriophage T7 gene 10 (Olins and Rangwala, 1989)
   4042..4062    +  CDS            8xHis (fragment): 8xHis affinity tag
   4071..4095    +  protein_bind   attB1: mutant version of attB; recombination site for the Gateway® BP reaction BP Clonase™
   4098..4118    +  CDS            TEV site: tobacco etch virus (TEV) protease recognition and cleavage site
   4122..4526    +  CDS            HNRNPA1 (fragment): ROA1_BOVIN - Also known as HNRPA1. Experimental evidence at protein level: Swiss-Prot protein existence level 1. Involved in the packaging of pre-mRNA into hnRNP particles, transport of poly(A) mRNA from the nucleus to the cytoplasm and may modulate splice site selection. May bind to specific miRNA hairpins. Binds to the IRES and thereby inhibits the translation of the apoptosis protease activating factor APAF1. From Bos taurus (Bovine).
   4531..4555    -  protein_bind   attB2: mutant version of attB; recombination site for the Gateway® BP reaction BP Clonase™
   4565..4614    +  CDS            SET1 (fragment): solubility-enhancement tag derived from T7 phage gene 10B
   4622..4669    +  terminator     T7 terminator: transcription terminator for bacteriophage T7 RNA polymerase
   4695..4987    -  CDS            TcR (fragment): tetracycline efflux protein; tet; confers resistance to tetracycline
   5035..5063    -  promoter       tet promoter: E. coli promoter for tetracycline efflux protein gene
