[The description below was written by a language model from this plasmid's Addgene catalogue record and pLannotate feature annotations shown in this document.]
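Description:
A1-LCD-10R+10K is a bacterial expression plasmid built on the Gateway destination vector pDEST17, carrying a variant of the low-complexity domain (LCD, residues 186–320) of human hnRNP A1 (HNRNPA1) in which ten arginine residues have been replaced with lysine. The 5.1 kb plasmid is propagated in E. coli through a ColE1/pMB1-type origin. The backbone also retains the pBR322-derived bom region and the rop gene, consistent with the catalogue listing of low copy number. Selection is by ampicillin via the bla β-lactamase gene under its own promoter. Two fragments of the tetracycline resistance gene and its promoter flank the expression cassette. These appear to be non-functional remnants of the pBR322 lineage.

Expression is driven by a T7 promoter with the phage T7 gene 10 ribosome binding site, so production requires a host supplying T7 RNA polymerase, and transcription ends at a T7 terminator. The open reading frame begins with an N-terminal histidine tag, recorded as 6xHis in the catalogue and detected by the annotation software as a partial 8xHis match. It continues through the attB1 site left by Gateway recombination and a TEV protease recognition site, then into the LCD coding sequence, which is followed by attB2. The TEV site allows the tag to be cleaved off after affinity purification. The automated annotation matched the insert to the bovine orthologue, but the record gives the species as human. A short match to a T7 gene 10-derived solubility tag lies downstream of attB2 and is probably vector sequence rather than part of the product. The associated publication studies how sequence features affect the phase behaviour of disordered prion-like domains, so this variant presumably serves to produce recombinant protein for testing the contribution of arginine versus lysine.
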