Addgene plasmid #178671: A1-LCD-10R+10K
Purpose: Bacterial expression of N-terminally 6His tagged A1-LCD with ten Arg residues replaced with Lys (LCD: low-complexity domain, aa 186-320)
Depositing lab: Tanja Mittag. Depositing organization: St. Jude Children's Research Hospital. Publication: Deciphering how naturally occurring sequence features impact the phase behaviours of disordered prion-like domains. Bremer A, Farag M, Borcherds WM, Peran I, Martin EW, Pappu RV, Mittag T. Nat Chem. 2022 Feb;14(2):196-207. doi: 10.1038/s41557-021-00840-w. Epub 2021 Dec 20. PubMed 34931046.
Backbone
  Vector backbone: pDEST17
  Vector type: Bacterial Expression
Growth in bacteria
  Bacterial resistance: Ampicillin, 100 μg/mL
  Growth temperature: 37°C
  Growth strain: DH5alpha
  Copy number: Low Copy
Gene/Insert
  Gene/Insert name: A1-LCD-10R+10K
  Species: H. sapiens (human)
  Mutation: ten Arg residues replaced with Lys
  Entrez Gene: HNRNPA1 (a.k.a. ALS19, ALS20, HNRPA1, HNRPA1L3, IBMPFD3, MPD3, UP 1, hnRNP A1, hnRNP-A1)
  Tag / fusion protein: 6xHis (N terminal on insert)
  Cloning method: Gateway Cloning
Terms and licenses: Academic/Nonprofit Terms; Industry Terms: Not Available to Industry
How to cite: A1-LCD-10R+10K was a gift from Tanja Mittag (Addgene plasmid # 178671 ; http://n2t.net/addgene:178671 ; RRID:Addgene_178671)
